Addgene plasmid #68363: pmirGLO-Calb2-3'UTR
Purpose: Luciferase miRNA Target Expression Vector
Depositing lab: Emanuela Felley-Bosco & Rolf Stahel. Depositing organization: Zurich University Hospital. Publication: Posttranscriptional Regulation Controls Calretinin Expression in Malignant Pleural Mesothelioma. Kresoja-Rakic J, Sulemani M, Kirschner MB, Ronner M, Reid G, Kao S, Schwaller B, Weder W, Stahel RA, Felley-Bosco E. Front Genet. 2017 May 29;8:70. doi: 10.3389/fgene.2017.00070. eCollection 2017. PubMed 28611824.
Backbone
  Vector backbone: pmirGLO
  Backbone manufacturer: Promega
  Backbone size w/o insert (bp): 7350
  Vector type: Mammalian Expression, Luciferase
  Selectable markers: Neomycin (select with G418)
Growth in bacteria
  Bacterial resistance: Ampicillin, 100 μg/mL
  Growth temperature: 37°C
  Growth strain: DH5alpha
  Copy number: High Copy
Gene/Insert
  Gene/Insert name: Calb2 3'UTR
  Species: H. sapiens (human)
  Insert size (bp): 571
  Mutation: C to T change in UTR
  GenBank ID: 794
  Entrez Gene: CALB2 (a.k.a. CAB29, CAL2, CR)
  Tag / fusion protein: luciferase (N terminal on backbone)
  Cloning method: Restriction Enzyme; 5′ cloning site NheI (not destroyed); 3′ cloning site SalI (not destroyed)
  Sequencing primers: 5′ Fluc-F1 AGAAGCTGCGCGGTGGTGTTGTG; 3′ EBV reverse
Terms and licenses: Academic/Nonprofit Terms; Industry Terms: Not Available to Industry
How to cite: pmirGLO-Calb2-3'UTR was a gift from Emanuela Felley-Bosco & Rolf Stahel (Addgene plasmid # 68363 ; http://n2t.net/addgene:68363 ; RRID:Addgene_68363)
