[The description below was written by a language model from this plasmid's Addgene catalogue record.]
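Description:
pmirGLO-Calb2-3'UTR is a mammalian luciferase reporter plasmid built on the commercial pmirGLO miRNA target expression backbone (about 7.35 kb without insert). It is maintained as a high-copy plasmid in E. coli under ampicillin selection, and it carries a neomycin resistance marker so that transfected mammalian cells can be selected with G418. No feature table accompanies the record, so the promoters, polyadenylation signals and origin of replication are not listed for this construct. The pmirGLO design is generally known as a dual-luciferase vector, in which firefly luciferase is the experimental reporter and a separately expressed Renilla luciferase serves as an internal normalisation control.

The insert is a 571 bp fragment of the 3' untranslated region of human CALB2, the gene encoding calretinin. It was cloned between NheI and SalI sites, both of which are retained, downstream of the luciferase coding sequence. The record describes luciferase as an N-terminal element on the backbone; in practice the UTR is not translated but forms the 3' end of the reporter transcript. The catalogue notes a C to T change within the UTR, without giving its position or saying whether it was introduced deliberately.

Because the CALB2 3'UTR is attached to the luciferase mRNA, any microRNA binding sites or other regulatory elements in that region can alter transcript stability or translation, which is read out as a change in luciferase activity. The construct is therefore suited to testing candidate miRNAs or other post-transcriptional regulators of calretinin. This fits the associated study of post-transcriptional control of calretinin expression in malignant pleural mesothelioma.
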