>Addgene plasmid #68363 | pmirGLO-Calb2-3'UTR | addgene partial sequence | sequence record 121462 | Fluc-F1 5'-AGAAGCTGCGCGGTGGTGTTGTG-3'
CGAGATTCTCATTAAGGCCAAGAAGGGCGGCAAGATCGCCGTGTAATTCTAGTTGTTTAAACGAGCTCGC
TAGCAGTGGGGACGGGGGCTGCTTCTCCACCTCCCCCAAACCCTGCTTCTGCTGCCCTGATGCGTCTACC
CAGACTCAGAGACCGTGAGCGCCCCGCCCCCACCCCTACAGCCTGCACACACCTGCCTGCAGAGCAGGAA
ATGAGAGATAGAGGATGGGCAGCTGGGGGGCTGTCCTGAGCCCCCTGCACCCACCCCTGCCCAGGCAGTC
TTTGCTCAGTGGATCACACACATGGAAGGTGATGGGGGCATGGGTGGAGGGTCCCTAATTCTCTTCGCTG
TGATGCATGAGCTCCCTCGCTGTATGATTTAGGCTTCTATGTCCAACAGAGTGGACTCTTCCCTCTCGCT
CCCCTCTGCCGGTCCCCCATGCCACCACCCACCCCAAACTTCCAGGTTCCATCCACCACCTTGCCAATGG
TGTAGCTGCCCTCTCAGAACTCCTGTGTGTGGAAGGCACCCGCCCTTTCCTTGCCTTCTTTACTCGGCGT
GCTCCTTTTCTCTTTGGGTTTCTTGTTTACCAAAGAAGAGTTTACAGACAATAAAATGGAAAGGTCCTGC
TGTGGAAACTTACCCGTCGACCTGCAGGCATGCAAGCTGATCCGGCTGCTAACAAAGCCCGAAAGGAAGC
TGAGTTGGCTGCTGCCACCGCTGAGCAATAACTAGCATAACCCCTTGGGGCGGCCGCTTCGAGCAGACAT
GATAAGATACATTGATGAGTTTGGACAAACCACAACTAGAATGCAGTGAAAAAAATGCTTTATTTGTGAA
AATTTGTGATGCTATTG
