>Addgene plasmid #68363 | pmirGLO-Calb2-3'UTR | addgene partial sequence | sequence record 121511 | SV40pro-F2 5'-CCCCATGGCTGACTAATTTTT-3'
CGCCTCGGCCTCTGAGCTATTCCAGAAGTAGTGAGGAGGCTTTTTTGGAGGCCTAGGCTTTTGCAAAAAG
CTTGATTCTTCTGACACAACAGTCTCGAACCAAAGGCTGGAGCCACCATGGCTTCCAAGGTGTACGACCC
CGAGCAACGCAAACGCATGATCACTGGGCCTCAGTGGTGGGCTCGCTGCAAGCAAATGAACGTGCTGGAC
TCCTTCATCAACTACTATGATTCCGAGAAGCACGCCGAGAACGCCGTGATTTTTCTGCATGGTAACGCTG
CCTCCAGCTACCTGTGGAGGCACGTCGTGCCTCACATCGAGCCCGTGGCTAGATGCATCATCCCTGATCT
GATCGGAATGGGTAAGTCCGGCAAGAGCGGGAATGGCTCATATCGCCTCCTGGATCACTACAAGTACCTC
ACCGCTTGGTTCGAGCTGCTGAACCTTCCAAAGAAAATCATCTTTGTGGGCCACGACTGGGGGGCTTGTC
TGGCCTTTCACTACTCCTACGAGCACCAAGACAAGATCAAGGCCATCGTCCATGCTGAGAGTGTCGTGGA
CGTGATCGAGTCCTGGGACGAGTGGCCTGACATCGAGGAGGATATCGCCCTGATCAAGAGCGAAGAGGGC
GAGAAAATGGTGCTTGAGAATAACTTCTTCGTCGAGACCATGCTCCCAAGCAAGATCATGCGGAAACTGG
AGCCTGAGGAGTTCGCTGCCTACCTGGAGCCATTCAAGGAGAAGGGCGAGGTTAGACGGCCTACCCTCTC
CTGGCCTCGCGAGATCCCTCTCGTTAAGGGAGGCAAGCCCGACGTCGTCCAGATTGTCCGCAACTACAAC
GCCTACCTTCGGGCCAGCGACGATCTGCCTAAGATGTTCATCGAGTCCGACCCTGGGTTCTTTTCCAACG
CTATTGTCGAGGG
